>Addgene plasmid #172066 | pBS-KS-attB1-2-PT-SA-SD-2-mTagBFP2(11x7) | addgene full sequence | sequence record 337891 | Addgene NGS Result
GAAACCTGTCGTGCCAGCTGCATTAATGAATCGGCCAACGCGCGGGGAGAGGCGGTTTGCGTATTGGGCG
CTCTTCCGCTTCCTCGCTCACTGACTCGCTGCGCTCGGTCGTTCGGCTGCGGCGAGCGGTATCAGCTCAC
TCAAAGGCGGTAATACGGTTATCCACAGAATCAGGGGATAACGCAGGAAAGAACATGTGAGCAAAAGGCC
AGCAAAAGGCCAGGAACCGTAAAAAGGCCGCGTTGCTGGCGTTTTTCCATAGGCTCCGCCCCCCTGACGA
GCATCACAAAAATCGACGCTCAAGTCAGAGGTGGCGAAACCCGACAGGACTATAAAGATACCAGGCGTTT
CCCCCTGGAAGCTCCCTCGTGCGCTCTCCTGTTCCGACCCTGCCGCTTACCGGATACCTGTCCGCCTTTC
TCCCTTCGGGAAGCGTGGCGCTTTCTCATAGCTCACGCTGTAGGTATCTCAGTTCGGTGTAGGTCGTTCG
CTCCAAGCTGGGCTGTGTGCACGAACCCCCCGTTCAGCCCGACCGCTGCGCCTTATCCGGTAACTATCGT
CTTGAGTCCAACCCGGTAAGACACGACTTATCGCCACTGGCAGCAGCCACTGGTAACAGGATTAGCAGAG
CGAGGTATGTAGGCGGTGCTACAGAGTTCTTGAAGTGGTGGCCTAACTACGGCTACACTAGAAGGACAGT
ATTTGGTATCTGCGCTCTGCTGAAGCCAGTTACCTTCGGAAAAAGAGTTGGTAGCTCTTGATCCGGCAAA
CAAACCACCGCTGGTAGCGGTGGTTTTTTTGTTTGCAAGCAGCAGATTACGCGCAGAAAAAAAGGATCTC
AAGAAGATCCTTTGATCTTTTCTACGGGGTCTGACGCTCAGTGGAACGAAAACTCACGTTAAGGGATTTT
GGTCATGAGATTATCAAAAAGGATCTTCACCTAGATCCTTTTAAATTAAAAATGAAGTTTTAAATCAATC
TAAAGTATATATGAGTAAACTTGGTCTGACAGTTACCAATGCTTAATCAGTGAGGCACCTATCTCAGCGA
TCTGTCTATTTCGTTCATCCATAGTTGCCTGACTCCCCGTCGTGTAGATAACTACGATACGGGAGGGCTT
ACCATCTGGCCCCAGTGCTGCAATGATACCGCGAGACCCACGCTCACCGGCTCCAGATTTATCAGCAATA
AACCAGCCAGCCGGAAGGGCCGAGCGCAGAAGTGGTCCTGCAACTTTATCCGCCTCCATCCAGTCTATTA
ATTGTTGCCGGGAAGCTAGAGTAAGTAGTTCGCCAGTTAATAGTTTGCGCAACGTTGTTGCCATTGCTAC
AGGCATCGTGGTGTCACGCTCGTCGTTTGGTATGGCTTCATTCAGCTCCGGTTCCCAACGATCAAGGCGA
GTTACATGATCCCCCATGTTGTGCAAAAAAGCGGTTAGCTCCTTCGGTCCTCCGATCGTTGTCAGAAGTA
AGTTGGCCGCAGTGTTATCACTCATGGTTATGGCAGCACTGCATAATTCTCTTACTGTCATGCCATCCGT
AAGATGCTTTTCTGTGACTGGTGAGTACTCAACCAAGTCATTCTGAGAATAGTGTATGCGGCGACCGAGT
TGCTCTTGCCCGGCGTCAATACGGGATAATACCGCGCCACATAGCAGAACTTTAAAAGTGCTCATCATTG
GAAAACGTTCTTCGGGGCGAAAACTCTCAAGGATCTTACCGCTGTTGAGATCCAGTTCGATGTAACCCAC
TCGTGCACCCAACTGATCTTCAGCATCTTTTACTTTCACCAGCGTTTCTGGGTGAGCAAAAACAGGAAGG
CAAAATGCCGCAAAAAAGGGAATAAGGGCGACACGGAAATGTTGAATACTCATACTCTTCCTTTTTCAAT
ATTATTGAAGCATTTATCAGGGTTATTGTCTCATGAGCGGATACATATTTGAATGTATTTAGAAAAATAA
ACAAATAGGGGTTCCGCGCACATTTCCCCGAAAAGTGCCACCTAAATTGTAAGCGTTAATATTTTGTTAA
AATTCGCGTTAAATTTTTGTTAAATCAGCTCATTTTTTAACCAATAGGCCGAAATCGGCAAAATCCCTTA
TAAATCAAAAGAATAGACCGAGATAGGGT
[37 nt withheld, positions 2130-2166]
AAAGAACGTGGACTCCAACGTCAAAGG
[49 nt withheld, positions 2194-2242]
T
[91 nt withheld, positions 2244-2334]
G
[124 nt withheld, positions 2336-2459]
CCCATTCGCCATTCAGGCTGCGCAACTGTTGGGAAGGGCGATCGGTGCGGGCCTCTTCGCTATTACGCCA
GCTGGCGAAAGGGGGATGTGCTGCAAGGCGATTAAGTTGGGTAACGCCAGGGTTTTCCCAGTCACGACGT
TGTAAAACGACGGCCAGTGAGCGCGCGTAATACGACTCACTATAGGGCGAATTGGAGCTCGCTAGCGATG
TAGGTCACGGTCTCGAAGCCGCGGTGCGGGTGCCAGGGCGTGCCCTTGGGCTCCCCGGGCGCGTACTCCA
CCTCACCCATCTGGTCCATCATGATGGTCGACTCTAGAAGTCGATCCAACATGGCGACTTGTCCCATCCC
CGGCATGTTTAAATATACTAATTATTCTTGAACTAATTTTAATCAACCGATTTATCTCTCTTCCGCAGGT
CGGGAGGTTCCGGTGGAAGCGGAGGTAGCGGCGGATCCTCTGAGACCTACGTCGAGCAGCACGAGGTGGC
AGTGGCCAGATACTGCGACCTCCCTAGCAAACTGGGGCACAAGCTTAATGGTGGCTCTGGAGGTTCCGAA
ACTTATGTTGAACAACATGAAGTTGCTGTTGCTAGGTATTGTGATCTACCCAGTAAGCTAGGTCATAAAC
TAAACGGCGGTAGTGGAGGATCAGAGACATATGTAGAACAGCATGAGGTCGCCGTCGCCCGTTACTGTGA
CTTACCATCTAAATTAGGCCATAAGTTAAATGGAGGGTCCGGAGGCTCGGAAACGTACGTGGAGCAACAC
GAGGTAGCGGTAGCGCGCTATTGCGATTTGCCGTCCAAGTTGGGACACAAATTGAACGGTGGGTCGGGCG
GAAGTGAGACGTATGTCGAACAGCACGAAGTGGCGGTGGCGCGATACTGCGACCTTCCTTCAAAGCTTGG
CCACAAGCTGAACGGCGGATCAGGTGGCAGCGAAACATACGTTGAGCAGCATGAAGTAGCCGTTGCCCGG
TATTGTGACCTGCCCTCGAAACTCGGTCATAAGCTCAATGGCGGTAGCGGCGGTTCTGAAACCTATGTGG
AACAACATGAGGTTGCAGTCGCTCGTTATTGCGATCTCCCAAGCAAGCTAGGACATAAATTAAACGGCGG
ATCCGGAGGTAGCGGTGGAAGCGGAGGTTCCGGCAGGTAAGTTATTGAACAATGGCATCAAATGCCTTCA
TCATCACTACCCTTTAGCCCTTAAGACCCCACAATGACCTTACCCACTCAGAGAAAAAAGTAAATATGAA
AGCCCATTTGAACTTCTAAGCTTGTCGACCATCATGATGGACCAGATGGGTGAGGTGGAGTACGCGCCCG
GGGAGCCCAAGGGCACGCCCTGGCACCCGCACCGCGGCTTCGAGACCGTGACCTACATCATGCATGGTAC
CCAGCTTTTGTTCCCTTTAGTGAGGGTTAATTGCGCGCTTGGCGTAATCATGGTCATAGCTGTTTCCTGT
GTGAAATTGTTATCCGCTCACAATTCCACACAACATACGAGCCGGAAGCATAAAGTGTAAAGCCTGGGGT
GCCTAATGAGTGAGCTAACTCACATTAATTGCGTTGCGCTCACTGCCCGCTTTCCAGTCGG
Features (pLannotate 1.2.2; 15 found; start..end, strand, type, name):
    254..842     -  rep_origin     ori: high-copy-number ColE1/pMB1/pBR322/pUC origin of replication
   1013..1873    -  CDS            AmpR: β-lactamase; bla; confers resistance to ampicillin, carbenicillin, and related antibiotics
   1874..1978    -  promoter       AmpR promoter: bla
   2031..2459    -  rep_origin     f1 ori (sequence partly withheld): f1 bacteriophage origin of replication; arrow indicates direction of (+) strand synthesis
   2464..2619    -  CDS            lacZα (fragment): LacZα fragment of β-galactosidase; lacZ fragment
   2627..2645    +  promoter       T7 promoter: promoter for bacteriophage T7 RNA polymerase
   2681..2750    +  protein_bind   attB: attB site for the φC31 integrase (Groth et al., 2000) phage φC31 integrase
   2921..3001    +  CDS            Maroon0.1 (fragment): Maroon0.1 is a basic (constitutively fluorescent) far red fluorescent protein published in 2016, derived from Entacmaea quadricolor.
   3383..3399    +  CDS            GFP11x7 (fragment): seven tandem copies of the 11th β-strand of superfolder GFP each GFP11 associates with GFP(1-10), consisting of the first 10 β-strands, to reconstitute fluorescent GFP (Kamiyama et al., 2016)
   3764..3833    -  protein_bind   attB: attB site for the φC31 integrase (Groth et al., 2000) phage φC31 integrase
   3873..3891    -  promoter       T3 promoter: promoter for bacteriophage T3 RNA polymerase
   3936..3952    -  protein_bind   lac operator: The lac repressor binds to the lac operator to inhibit transcription in E. coli. This inhibition can be relieved by adding lactose or isopropyl-β-D-thiogalactopyranoside (IPTG). lac repressor encoded by lacI
   3960..3990    -  promoter       lac promoter: promoter for the E. coli lac operon
   4005..4026    -  protein_bind   CAP binding site: CAP binding activates transcription in the presence of cAMP. E. coli catabolite activator protein
   4039..71      -  CDS            lacI (fragment) (across the origin): lac repressor; lacI; The lac repressor binds to the lac operator to inhibit transcription in E. coli. This inhibition can be relieved by adding lactose or isopropyl-β-D-thiogalactopyranoside (IPTG).
