[The description below was written by a language model from this plasmid's Addgene catalogue record and pLannotate feature annotations shown in this document.]
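Description:
pBS-KS-attB1-2-PT-SA-SD-2-mTagBFP2(11x7) is a 4,060 bp protein-trap donor plasmid for Drosophila melanogaster, built on a pBluescript KS-type backbone. It is maintained in E. coli at high copy through a ColE1/pUC origin and selected with ampicillin via the β-lactamase gene. The backbone also retains an f1 phage origin, a lacZα fragment with lac promoter/operator elements, and flanking T7 and T3 promoters, which are standard cloning-vector remnants rather than functional parts of the fly cassette.

The payload lies between two φC31 integrase attB sites in inverted orientation, an arrangement suited to recombinase-mediated cassette exchange with a matching attP-flanked docking element already present in the fly genome. As the name indicates, the cassette is a protein trap (PT) in which a splice acceptor (SA) and splice donor (SD) bracket the 657 bp insert. This lets the insert be spliced into the host transcript as an artificial exon when placed in a coding intron, and this version is framed for phase 2 introns. The insert, mTagBFP2(11x7), is understood from its name to be seven tandem copies of the eleventh β-strand of mTagBFP2, a split fluorescent protein tag that becomes fluorescent only when the complementary 1-10 fragment is supplied. The automated annotation does not label the splice sites or the tag as such. Its short hits to Maroon0.1 and GFP11x7 within the cassette most likely reflect partial sequence similarity to the repeats and linkers. No promoter drives the cassette, since expression depends on the trapped endogenous gene. The construct is intended for cell-type-specific labeling of endogenous proteins as part of a multicolor split-tag system.
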