Addgene plasmid #172066: pBS-KS-attB1-2-PT-SA-SD-2-mTagBFP2(11x7)
Purpose: Protein trap plasmid for inserting mTagBFP2(11x7) into a phase 2 coding intron
Depositing lab: Daichi Kamiyama. Depositing organization: University of Georgia. Publication: Cell-type-specific, multicolor labeling of endogenous proteins with split fluorescent protein tags in Drosophila. Kamiyama R, Banzai K, Liu P, Marar A, Tamura R, Jiang F, Fitch MA, Xie J, Kamiyama D. Proc Natl Acad Sci U S A. 2021 Jun 8;118(23). pii: 2024690118. doi: 10.1073/pnas.2024690118. PubMed 34074768.
Backbone
  Vector backbone: pBS-KS-attB1-2-PT-SA-SD-2
  Backbone size w/o insert (bp): 3394
  Total vector size (bp): 4060
  Vector type: Insect Expression
Growth in bacteria
  Bacterial resistance: Ampicillin, 100 μg/mL
  Growth temperature: 37°C
  Growth strain: DH5alpha
  Copy number: High Copy
Gene/Insert
  Gene/Insert name: mTagBFP2(11x7)
  Species: D. melanogaster (fly)
  Insert size (bp): 657
  Cloning method: Ligation Independent Cloning
  Sequencing primers: 5′ GTAAAACGACGGCCAG; 3′ GGAAACAGCTATGACCATG
Terms and licenses: Academic/Nonprofit Terms; Industry Terms
How to cite: pBS-KS-attB1-2-PT-SA-SD-2-mTagBFP2(11x7) was a gift from Daichi Kamiyama (Addgene plasmid # 172066 ; http://n2t.net/addgene:172066 ; RRID:Addgene_172066)
